>Addgene plasmid #178221 | pLKO_AU1.HA.V5_mCherry-NLS | addgene full sequence | sequence record 352765 | Addgene NGS Result
TATTGGTTAAAAAATGAGCTGATTTAACAAAAATTTAACGCGAATTTTAACAAAATATTAACGCTTACAA
TTTAGGTGGCACTTTTCGGGGAAATGTGCGCGGAACCCCTATTTGTTTATTTTTCTAAATACATTCAAAT
ATGTATCCGCTCATGAGACAATAACCCTGATAAATGCTTCAATAATATTGAAAAAGGAAGAGTATGAGTA
TTCAACATTTCCGTGTCGCCCTTATTCCCTTTTTTGCGGCATTTTGCCTTCCTGTTTTTGCTCACCCAGA
AACGCTGGTGAAAGTAAAAGATGCTGAAGATCAGTTGGGTGCACGAGTGGGTTACATCGAACTGGATCTC
AACAGCGGTAAGATCCTTGAGAGTTTTCGCCCCGAAGAACGTTTTCCAATGATGAGCACTTTTAAAGTTC
TGCTATGTGGCGCGGTATTATCCCGTATTGACGCCGGGCAAGAGCAACTCGGTCGCCGCATACACTATTC
TCAGAATGACTTGGTTGAGTACTCACCAGTCACAGAAAAGCATCTTACGGATGGCATGACAGTAAGAGAA
TTATGCAGTGCTGCCATAACCATGAGTGATAACACTGCGGCCAACTTACTTCTGACAACGATCGGAGGAC
CGAAGGAGCTAACCGCTTTTTTGCACAACATGGGGGATCATGTAACTCGCCTTGATCGTTGGGAACCGGA
GCTGAATGAAGCCATACCAAACGACGAGCGTGACACCACGATGCCTGTAGCAATGGCAACAACGTTGCGC
AAACTATTAACTGGCGAACTACTTACTCTAGCTTCCCGGCAACAATTAATAGACTGGATGGAGGCGGATA
AAGTTGCAGGACCACTTCTGCGCTCGGCCCTTCCGGCTGGCTGGTTTATTGCTGATAAATCTGGAGCCGG
TGAGCGTGGGTCTCGCGGTATCATTGCAGCACTGGGGCCAGATGGTAAGCCCTCCCGTATCGTAGTTATC
TACACGACGGGGAGTCAGGCAACTATGGATGAACGAAATAGACAGATCGCTGAGATAGGTGCCTCACTGA
TTAAGCATTGGTAACTGTCAGACCAAGTTTACTCATATATACTTTAGATTGATTTAAAACTTCATTTTTA
ATTTAAAAGGATCTAGGTGAAGATCCTTTTTGATAATCTCATGACCAAAATCCCTTAACGTGAGTTTTCG
TTCCACTGAGCGTCAGACCCCGTAGAAAAGATCAAAGGATCTTCTTGAGATCCTTTTTTTCTGCGCGTAA
TCTGCTGCTTGCAAACAAAAAAACCACCGCTACCAGCGGTGGTTTGTTTGCCGGATCAAGAGCTACCAAC
TCTTTTTCCGAAGGTAACTGGCTTCAGCAGAGCGCAGATACCAAATACTGTTCTTCTAGTGTAGCCGTAG
TTAGGCCACCACTTCAAGAACTCTGTAGCACCGCCTACATACCTCGCTCTGCTAATCCTGTTACCAGTGG
CTGCTGCCAGTGGCGATAAGTCGTGTCTTACCGGGTTGGACTCAAGACGATAGTTACCGGATAAGGCGCA
GCGGTCGGGCTGAACGGGGGGTTCGTGCACACAGCCCAGCTTGGAGCGAACGACCTACACCGAACTGAGA
TACCTACAGCGTGAGCTATGAGAAAGCGCCACGCTTCCCGAAGGGAGAAAGGCGGACAGGTATCCGGTAA
GCGGCAGGGTCGGAACAGGAGAGCGCACGAGGGAGCTTCCAGGGGGAAACGCCTGGTATCTTTATAGTCC
TGTCGGGTTTCGCCACCTCTGACTTGAGCGTCGATTTTTGTGATGCTCGTCAGGGGGGCGGAGCCTATGG
AAAAACGCCAGCAACGCGGCCTTTTTACGGTTCCTGGCCTTTTGCTGGCCTTTTGCTCACATGTTCTTTC
CTGCGTTATCCCCTGATTCTGTGGATAACCGTATTACCGCCTTTGAGTGAGCTGATACCGCTCGCCGCAG
CCGAACGACCGAGCGCAGCGAGTCAGTGAGCGAGGAAGCGGAAGAGCGCCCAATACGCAAACCGCCTCTC
CCCGCGCGTTGGCCGATTCATTAATGCAGCTGGCACGACAGGTTTCCCGACTGGAAAGCGGGCAGTGAGC
GCAACGCAATTAATGTGAGTTAGCTCACTCATTAGGCACCCCAGGCTTTACACTTTATGCTTCCGGCTCG
TATGTTGTGTGGAATTGTGAGCGGATAACAATTTCACACAGGAAACAGCTATGACCATGATTACGCCAAG
CGCGCAATTAACCCTCACTAAAGGGAACAAAAGCTGGAGCTGCAAGCTTAATGTAGTCTTATGCAATACT
CTTGTAGTCTTGCAACATGGTAACGATGAGTTAGCAACATGCCTTACAAGGAGAGAAAAAGCACCGTGCA
TGGCGATTGGTGGAAGTAAGGTGGTACGATCGTGCCTTATTAGGAAGGCAACAGACGGGTCTGACATGGA
TTGGACGAACCACTGAATTGCCGCATTGCAGAGATATTGTATTTAAGTGCCTAGCTCGATACATAAACGG
GTCTCTCTGGTTAGACCAGATCTGAGCCTGGGAGCTCTCTGGCTAACTAGGGAACCCACTGCTTAAGCCT
CAATAAAGCTTGCCTTGAGTGCTTCAAGTAGTGTGTGCCCGTCTGTTGTGTGACTCTGGTAACTAGAGAT
CCCTCAGACCCTTTTAGTCAGTGTGGAAAATCTCTAGCAGTGGCGCCCGAACAGGGACTTGAAAGCGAAA
GGGAAACCAGAGGAGCTCTCTCGACGCAGGACTCGGCTTGCTGAAGCGCGCACGGCAAGAGGCGAGGGGC
GGCGACTGGTGAGTACGCCAAAAATTTTGACTAGCGGAGGCTAGAAGGAGAGAGATGGGTGCGAGAGCGT
CAGTATTAAGCGGGGGAGAATTAGATCGCGATGGGAAAAAATTCGGTTAAGGCCAGGGGGAAAGAAAAAA
TATAAATTAAAACATATAGTATGGGCAAGCAGGGAGCTAGAACGATTCGCAGTTAATCCTGGCCTGTTAG
AAACATCAGAAGGCTGTAGACAAATACTGGGACAGCTACAACCATCCCTTCAGACAGGATCAGAAGAACT
TAGATCATTATATAATACAGTAGCAACCCTCTATTGTGTGCATCAAAGGATAGAGATAAAAGACACCAAG
GAAGCTTTAGACAAGATAGAGGAAGAGCAAAACAAAAGTAAGACCACCGCACAGCAAGCGGCCGCTGATC
TTCAGACCTGGAGGAGGAGATATGAGGGACAATTGGAGAAGTGAATTATATAAATATAAAGTAGTAAAAA
TTGAACCATTAGGAGTAGCACCCACCAAGGCAAAGAGAAGAGTGGTGCAGAGAGAAAAAAGAGCAGTGGG
AATAGGAGCTTTGTTCCTTGGGTTCTTGGGAGCAGCAGGAAGCACTATGGGCGCAGCGTCAATGACGCTG
ACGGTACAGGCCAGACAATTATTGTCTGGTATAGTGCAGCAGCAGAACAATTTGCTGAGGGCTATTGAGG
CGCAACAGCATCTGTTGCAACTCACAGTCTGGGGCATCAAGCAGCTCCAGGCAAGAATCCTGGCTGTGGA
AAGATACCTAAAGGATCAACAGCTCCTGGGGATTTGGGGTTGCTCTGGAAAACTCATTTGCACCACTGCT
GTGCCTTGGAATGCTAGTTGGAGTAATAAATCTCTGGAACAGATTTGGAATCACACGACCTGGATGGAGT
GGGACAGAGAAATTAACAATTACACAAGCTTAATACACTCCTTAATTGAAGAATCGCAAAACCAGCAAGA
AAAGAATGAACAAGAATTATTGGAATTAGATAAATGGGCAAGTTTGTGGAATTGGTTTAACATAACAAAT
TGGCTGTGGTATATAAAATTATTCATAATGATAGTAGGAGGCTTGGTAGGTTTAAGAATAGTTTTTGCTG
TACTTTCTATAGTGAATAGAGTTAGGCAGGGATATTCACCATTATCGTTTCAGACCCACCTCCCAACCCC
GAGGGGACCCGACAGGCCCGAAGGAATAGAAGAAGAAGGTGGAGAGAGAGACAGAGACAGATCCATTCGA
TTAGTGAACGGATCTCGACGGTATCGATCACGAGACTAGTATCGAGCGGCCGCCCCCTTCACCGAGGGCC
TATTTCCCATGATTCCTTCATATTTGCATATACGATACAAGGCTGTTAGAGAGATAATTGGAATTAATTT
GACTGTAAACACAAAGATATTAGTACAAAATACGTGACGTAGAAAGTAATAATTTCTTGGGTAGTTTGCA
GTTTTAAAATTATGTTTTAAAATGGACTATCATATGCTTACCGTAACTTGAAAGTATTTCGATTTCTTGG
CTTTATATATCTTGTGGAAAGGACGAAACACCGGGTCTTCGAGAAGACCTGTTTTAGAGCTAGAAATAGC
AAGTTAAAATAAGGCTAGTCCGTTATCAACTTGAAAAAGTGGCACCGAGTCGGTGCTTTTTTTAATTCTC
GACCTCGAGACAAATGGCAGTATTCATCCACAATTTTAAAAGAAAAGGGGGGATTGGGGGGTACAGTGCA
GGGGAAAGAATAGTAGACATAATAGCAACAGACATACAAACTAAAGAATTACAAAAACAAATTACAAAAA
TTCAAAATTTTCGGGTTTATTACAGGGACAGCAGAGATCCACTTTGGCCGCGGCTCGAGGCGATAAGCTT
TGCAAAGATGGATAAAGTTTTAAACAGAGAGGAATCTTTGCAGCTAATGGACCTTCTAGGTCTTGAAAGG
AGTGGGAATTGGCTCCGGTGCCCGTCAGTGGGCAGAGCGCACATCGCCCACAGTCCCCGAGAAGTTGGGG
GGAGGGGTCGGCAATTGAACCGGTGCCTAGAGAAGGTGGCGCGGGGTAAACTGGGAAAGTGATGTCGTGT
ACTGGCTCCGCCTTTTTCCCGAGGGTGGGGGAGAACCGTATATAAGTGCAGTAGTCGCCGTGAACGTTCT
TTTTCGCAACGGGTTTGCCGCCAGAACACAGGTAAGTGCCGTGTGTGGTTCCCGCGGGCCTGGCCTCTTT
ACGGGTTATGGCCCTTGCGTGCCTTGAATTACTTCCACCTGGCTGCAGTACGTGATTCTTGATCCCGAGC
TTCGGGTTGGAAGTGGGTGGGAGAGTTCGAGGCCTTGCGCTTAAGGAGCCCCTTCGCCTCGTGCTTGAGT
TGAGGCCTGGCCTGGGCGCTGGGGCCGCCGCGTGCGAATCTGGTGGCACCTTCGCGCCTGTCTCGCTGCT
TTCGATAAGTCTCTAGCCATTTAAAATTTTTGATGACCTGCTGCGACGCTTTTTTTCTGGCAAGATAGTC
TTGTAAATGCGGGCCAAGATCTGCACACTGGTATTTCGGTTTTTGGGGCCGCGGGCGGCGACGGGGCCCG
TGCGTCCCAGCGCACATGTTCGGCGAGGCGGGGCCTGCGAGCGCGGCCACCGAGAATCGGACGGGGGTAG
TCTCAAGCTGGCCGGCCTGCTCTGGTGCCTGGCCTCGCGCCGCCGTGTATCGCCCCGCCCTGGGCGGCAA
GGCTGGCCCGGTCGGCACCAGTTGCGTGAGCGGAAAGATGGCCGCTTCCCGGCCCTGCTGCAGGGAGCTC
AAAATGGAGGACGCGGCGCTCGGGAGAGCGGGCGGGTGAGTCACCCACACAAAGGAAAAGGGCCTTTCCG
TCCTCAGCCGTCGCTTCATGTGACTCCACGGAGTACCGGGCGCCGTCCAGGCACCTCGATTAGTTCTCGA
GCTTTTGGAGTACGTCGTCTTTAGGTTGGGGGGAGGGGTTTTATGCGATGGAGTTTCCCCACACTGAGTG
GGTGGAGACTGAAGTTAGGCCAGCTTGGCACTTGATGTAATTCTCCTTGGAATTTGCCCTTTTTGAGTTT
GGATCTTGGTTCATTCTCAAGCCTCAGACAGTGGTTCAAAGTTTTTTTCTTCCATTTCAGGTGTCGTGAG
GAATTCTGCAGTCGATCGACGGTACCGCGGGCCCGGGATCCACGGTCGCCACCATGGGCGACACCTATCG
GTACATTGGAGGAGGCGGGGGAGGGTACCCATACGATGTGCCAGATTACGCTGGAGGAGGCGGGGGAGGG
GGCAAACCAATTCCAAACCCACTGCTGGGACTGGATTCCACAGGCATGCTGATGGTGAGCAAGGGCGAGG
AGGATAACATGGCCATCATCAAGGAGTTCATGCGCTTCAAGGTGCACATGGAGGGCTCCGTGAACGGCCA
CGAGTTCGAGATCGAGGGCGAGGGCGAGGGCCGCCCCTACGAGGGCACCCAGACCGCCAAGCTGAAGGTG
ACCAAGGGTGGCCCCCTGCCCTTCGCCTGGGACATCCTGTCCCCTCAGTTCATGTACGGCTCCAAGGCCT
ACGTGAAGCACCCCGCCGACATCCCCGACTACTTGAAGCTGTCCTTCCCCGAGGGCTTCAAGTGGGAGCG
CGTGATGAACTTCGAGGACGGCGGCGTGGTGACCGTGACCCAGGACTCCTCCCTGCAGGACGGCGAGTTC
ATCTACAAGGTGAAGCTGCGCGGCACCAACTTCCCCTCCGACGGCCCCGTAATGCAGAAGAAGACCATGG
GCTGGGAGGCCTCCTCCGAGCGGATGTACCCCGAGGACGGCGCCCTGAAGGGCGAGATCAAGCAGAGGCT
GAAGCTGAAGGACGGCGGCCACTACGACGCTGAGGTCAAGACCACCTACAAGGCCAAGAAGCCCGTGCAG
CTGCCCGGCGCCTACAACGTCAACATCAAGTTGGACATCACCTCCCACAACGAGGACTACACCATCGTGG
AACAGTACGAACGCGCCGAGGGCCGCCACTCCACCGGCGGCATGGACGAGCTGTACAAGAAACGGCCAGC
CGAGGATATGGAGGAAGAACAAGCCTTTAAACGATCTCGATAAAGCGGCCGCGTCGACAATCAACCTCTG
GATTACAAAATTTGTGAAAGATTGACTGGTATTCTTAACTATGTTGCTCCTTTTACGCTATGTGGATACG
CTGCTTTAATGCCTTTGTATCATGCTATTGCTTCCCGTATGGCTTTCATTTTCTCCTCCTTGTATAAATC
CTGGTTGCTGTCTCTTTATGAGGAGTTGTGGCCCGTTGTCAGGCAACGTGGCGTGGTGTGCACTGTGTTT
GCTGACGCAACCCCCACTGGTTGGGGCATTGCCACCACCTGTCAGCTCCTTTCCGGGACTTTCGCTTTCC
CCCTCCCTATTGCCACGGCGGAACTCATCGCCGCCTGCCTTGCCCGCTGCTGGACAGGGGCTCGGCTGTT
GGGCACTGACAATTCCGTGGTGTTGTCGGGGAAGCTGACGTCCTTTCCATGGCTGCTCGCCTGTGTTGCC
ACCTGGATTCTGCGCGGGACGTCCTTCTGCTACGTCCCTTCGGCCCTCAATCCAGCGGACCTTCCTTCCC
GCGGCCTGCTGCCGGCTCTGCGGCCTCTTCCGCATCTTCGCCTTCGCCCTCAGACGAGTCGGATCTCCCT
TTGGGCCGCCTCCCCGCCTGGGTACCTTTAAGACCAATGACTTACAAGGCAGCTGTAGATCTTAGCCACT
TTTTAAAAGAAAAGGGGGGACTGGAAGGGCTAATTCACTCCCAACGAAGATAAGATCTGCTTTTTGCTTG
TACTGGGTCTCTCTGGTTAGACCAGATCTGAGCCTGGGAGCTCTCTGGCTAACTAGGGAACCCACTGCTT
AAGCCTCAATAAAGCTTGCCTTGAGTGCTTCAAGTAGTGTGTGCCCGTCTGTTGTGTGACTCTGGTAACT
AGAGATCCCTCAGACCCTTTTAGTCAGTGTGGAAAATCTCTAGCAGTAGTAGTTCATGTCATCTTATTAT
TCAGTATTTATAACTTGCAAAGAAATGAATATCAGAGAGTGAGAGGAACTTGTTTATTGCAGCTTATAAT
GGTTACAAATAAAGCAATAGCATCACAAATTTCACAAATAAAGCATTTTTTTCACTGCATTCTAGTTGTG
GTTTGTCCAAACTCATCAATGTATCTTATCATGTCTGGCTCTAGCTATCCCGCCCCTAACTCCGCCCATC
CCGCCCCTAACTCCGCCCAGTTCCGCCCATTCTCCGCCCCATGGCTGACTAATTTTTTTTATTTATGCAG
AGGCCGAGGCCGCCTCGGCCTCTGAGCTATTCCAGAAGTAGTGAGGAGGCTTTTTTGGAGGCCTAGGGAC
GTACCCAATTCGCCCTATAGTGAGTCGTATTACGCGCGCTCACTGGCCGTCGTTTTACAACGTCGTGACT
GGGAAAACCCTGGCGTTACCCAACTTAATCGCCTTGCAGCACATCCCCCTTTCGCCAGCTGGCGTAATAG
CGAAGAGGCCCGCACCGATCGCCCTTCCCAACAGTTGCGCAGCCTGAATGGCGAATGGG
[124 nt withheld, positions 8390-8513]
C
[91 nt withheld, positions 8515-8605]
A
[49 nt withheld, positions 8607-8655]
CCTTTGACGTTGGAGTCCACGTTCTTT
[37 nt withheld, positions 8683-8719]
ACCCTATCTCGGTCTATTCTTTTGATTTATAAGGGATTTTGCCGATTTCGGCC
Features (pLannotate 1.2.2; 30 found; start..end, strand, type, name):
     99..203     +  promoter       AmpR promoter: bla
    204..1064    +  CDS            AmpR: β-lactamase; bla; confers resistance to ampicillin, carbenicillin, and related antibiotics
   1235..1823    +  rep_origin     ori: high-copy-number ColE1/pMB1/pBR322/pUC origin of replication
   2006..2098    +  CDS            lacI (fragment): lac repressor; lacI; The lac repressor binds to the lac operator to inhibit transcription in E. coli. This inhibition can be relieved by adding lactose or isopropyl-β-D-thiogalactopyranoside (IPTG).
   2111..2132    +  protein_bind   CAP binding site: CAP binding activates transcription in the presence of cAMP. E. coli catabolite activator protein
   2147..2177    +  promoter       lac promoter: promoter for the E. coli lac operon
   2185..2201    +  protein_bind   lac operator: The lac repressor binds to the lac operator to inhibit transcription in E. coli. This inhibition can be relieved by adding lactose or isopropyl-β-D-thiogalactopyranoside (IPTG). lac repressor encoded by lacI
   2246..2264    +  promoter       T3 promoter: promoter for bacteriophage T3 RNA polymerase
   2292..2518    +  promoter       RSV promoter: Rous sarcoma virus enhancer/promoter
   2519..2699    +  LTR            5' LTR (truncated): truncated 5' long terminal repeat (LTR) from HIV-1
   2746..2871    +  misc_feature   HIV-1 Ψ: packaging signal of human immunodeficiency virus type 1
   2855..3218    +  CDS            HIV-1 gag (fragment): gag protein from human immunodeficiency virus 1; gag
   3364..3597    +  misc_feature   RRE: The Rev response element (RRE) of HIV-1 allows for Rev-dependent mRNA export from the nucleus to the cytoplasm.
   3974..4074    +  CDS            Rev (fragment): human immunodeficiency virus 1 (HIV-1) Rev protein; rev; enhances nuclear export of unspliced and incompletely spliced viral mRNAs
   4124..4364    +  promoter       U6 promoter: RNA polymerase III promoter for human U6 snRNA
   4391..4466    +  misc_RNA       gRNA scaffold: guide RNA scaffold for the Streptococcus pyogenes CRISPR/Cas9 system
   4514..4631    +  misc_feature   cPPT/CTS: central polypurine tract and central termination sequence of HIV-1
   4698..4764    +  CDS            small t antigen (fragment): SV40 (simian virus 40) small t antigen
   4771..5949    +  promoter       EF-1α promoter: strong constitutive promoter for human elongation factor EF-1α
   5966..5991    +  misc_feature   MCS (fragment): multiple cloning site
   6046..6072    +  CDS            3xHA (fragment): three tandem HA epitope tags
   6142..6849    +  CDS            mCherry: mCherry is a basic (constitutively fluorescent) red fluorescent protein published in 2004, derived from Discosoma sp.. It is reported to be a very rapidly-maturing monomer with low acid sensitivity.
   6919..7507    +  misc_feature   WPRE: woodchuck hepatitis virus posttranscriptional regulatory element
   7512..7649    +  CDS            nef (fragment): NEF_HV1LA - Experimental evidence at protein level: Swiss-Prot protein existence level 1. Extracellular Nef protein targets CD4(+) T-lymphocytes for apoptosis by interacting with CXCR4 surface receptors. From Human immunodeficiency virus type 1 group M subtype B (isolate Lai) (HIV-1).
   7635..7815    +  LTR            5' LTR (truncated): truncated 5' long terminal repeat (LTR) from HIV-1
   7887..8008    +  polyA_signal   SV40 poly(A) signal: SV40 polyadenylation signal
   8048..8183    +  rep_origin     SV40 ori: SV40 origin of replication
   8204..8222    -  promoter       T7 promoter: promoter for bacteriophage T7 RNA polymerase
   8230..8385    +  CDS            lacZα (fragment): LacZα fragment of β-galactosidase; lacZ fragment
   8390..46      +  rep_origin     f1 ori (across the origin) (sequence partly withheld): f1 bacteriophage origin of replication; arrow indicates direction of (+) strand synthesis
