[The description below was written by a language model from this plasmid's Addgene catalogue record and pLannotate feature annotations shown in this document.]
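Description:
pLKO_AU1.HA.V5_mCherry-NLS is a lentiviral transfer plasmid built on a pLKO backbone (sequenced record about 8.8 kb) that pairs an sgRNA expression cassette with a nuclear protein barcode for tracking vectors and transduced cells. In bacteria it is maintained as a high-copy plasmid through a ColE1/pUC-type origin and selected with ampicillin via the β-lactamase gene; an f1 origin, lac regulatory remnants and T3/T7 promoters are leftover cloning-vector elements. The viral portion has a third-generation-style layout. An RSV promoter drives a truncated HIV-1 5' LTR, followed by the Ψ packaging signal with a gag fragment, the RRE for Rev-dependent export of genomic RNA, and a cPPT/CTS. The WPRE precedes a second truncated LTR at the 3' end, and an SV40 poly(A) signal and SV40 origin lie outside the provirus.

Two expression units sit between the LTRs. A human U6 Pol III promoter sits directly upstream of the S. pyogenes Cas9 guide RNA scaffold, providing a site into which an sgRNA spacer can be cloned; no Cas9 is annotated on the plasmid, so it must be supplied separately. Downstream, the EF-1α promoter drives mCherry carrying an N-terminal combination of AU1, HA and V5 epitope tags and a C-terminal nuclear localization signal. The automated annotation picks up only the HA tag and mCherry, while the other tags and the NLS are stated in the catalogue fields. The specific epitope combination acts as an antibody-detectable barcode concentrated in the nucleus. Linking each tag combination to a given guide allows the perturbation in each cell to be identified by imaging, enabling spatial readout of CRISPR screens in tissue.
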