Addgene plasmid #178221: pLKO_AU1.HA.V5_mCherry-NLS
Purpose: Nuclear Protein Barcode (nPC) for vector/cell tracking. Contains U6 trRNA cassette for sgRNA cloning. Enables spatial detection of CRISPR screens.
Depositing lab: Brian Brown. Depositing organization: Icahn School of Medicine at Mount Sinai. Publication: Spatial CRISPR genomics identifies regulators of the tumor microenvironment. Dhainaut M, Rose SA, Akturk G, Wroblewska A, Nielsen SR, Park ES, Buckup M, Roudko V, Pia L, Sweeney R, Le Berichel J, Wilk CM, Bektesevic A, Lee BH, Bhardwaj N, Rahman AH, Baccarini A, Gnjatic S, Pe'er D, Merad M, Brown BD. Cell. 2022 Mar 10. pii: S0092-8674(22)00195-7. doi: 10.1016/j.cell.2022.02.015. PubMed 35290801.
Backbone
  Vector backbone: pLKO
  Backbone size w/o insert (bp): 9000
  Vector type: Lentiviral
Growth in bacteria
  Bacterial resistance: Ampicillin, 100 μg/mL
  Growth temperature: 37°C
  Growth strain: NEB Stable
  Copy number: High Copy
Gene/Insert
  Gene/Insert name: nPC Tagged mCherry-NLS
  Species: H. sapiens (human)
  Insert size (bp): 1000
  Promoter: eF1a
  Tag / fusion protein: AU1.HA.V5 (N terminal on insert); Nuclear Localization Signal (C terminal on insert)
  Cloning method: Restriction Enzyme; 5′ cloning site unknown (unknown if destroyed)
  Sequencing primers: 5′ cctttttgagtttggatcttggttcat
Terms and licenses: Academic/Nonprofit Terms; Industry Terms: Not Available to Industry
Depositor comments: Please visit https://www.biorxiv.org/content/10.1101/2021.07.13.451021v1 for bioRxiv preprint.
How to cite: pLKO_AU1.HA.V5_mCherry-NLS was a gift from Brian Brown (Addgene plasmid # 178221 ; http://n2t.net/addgene:178221 ; RRID:Addgene_178221)
